>Addgene plasmid #105313 | pEGFP Kind2 S159/666E | addgene full sequence | sequence record 204245 | Addgene NGS Result
AAGATCAAAGGATCTTCTTGAGATCCTTTTTTTCTGCGCGTAATCTGCTGCTTGCAAACAAAAAAACCAC
CGCTACCAGCGGTGGTTTGTTTGCCGGATCAAGAGCTACCAACTCTTTTTCCGAAGGTAACTGGCTTCAG
CAGAGCGCAGATACCAAATACTGTTCTTCTAGTGTAGCCGTAGTTAGGCCACCACTTCAAGAACTCTGTA
GCACCGCCTACATACCTCGCTCTGCTAATCCTGTTACCAGTGGCTGCTGCCAGTGGCGATAAGTCGTGTC
TTACCGGGTTGGACTCAAGACGATAGTTACCGGATAAGGCGCAGCGGTCGGGCTGAACGGGGGGTTCGTG
CACACAGCCCAGCTTGGAGCGAACGACCTACACCGAACTGAGATACCTACAGCGTGAGCTATGAGAAAGC
GCCACGCTTCCCGAAGGGAGAAAGGCGGACAGGTATCCGGTAAGCGGCAGGGTCGGAACAGGAGAGCGCA
CGAGGGAGCTTCCAGGGGGAAACGCCTGGTATCTTTATAGTCCTGTCGGGTTTCGCCACCTCTGACTTGA
GCGTCGATTTTTGTGATGCTCGTCAGGGGGGCGGAGCCTATGGAAAAACGCCAGCAACGCGGCCTTTTTA
CGGTTCCTGGCCTTTTGCTGGCCTTTTGCTCACATGTTCTTTCCTGCGTTATCCCCTGATTCTGTGGATA
ACCGTATTACCGCCATGCATTAGTTATTAATAGTAATCAATTACGGGGTCATTAGTTCATAGCCCATATA
TGGAGTTCCGCGTTACATAACTTACGGTAAATGGCCCGCCTGGCTGACCGCCCAACGACCCCCGCCCATT
GACGTCAATAATGACGTATGTTCCCATAGTAACGCCAATAGGGACTTTCCATTGACGTCAATGGGTGGAG
TATTTACGGTAAACTGCCCACTTGGCAGTACATCAAGTGTATCATATGCCAAGTACGCCCCCTATTGACG
TCAATGACGGTAAATGGCCCGCCTGGCATTATGCCCAGTACATGACCTTATGGGACTTTCCTACTTGGCA
GTACATCTACGTATTAGTCATCGCTATTACCATGGTGATGCGGTTTTGGCAGTACATCAATGGGCGTGGA
TAGCGGTTTGACTCACGGGGATTTCCAAGTCTCCACCCCATTGACGTCAATGGGAGTTTGTTTTGGCACC
AAAATCAACGGGACTTTCCAAAATGTCGTAACAACTCCGCCCCATTGACGCAAATGGGCGGTAGGCGTGT
ACGGTGGGAGGTCTATATAAGCAGAGCTGGTTTAGTGAACCGTCAGATCCGCTAGCGGCCACCATGGCTC
TGGACGGGATAAGGATGCCAGATGGCTGCTACGCGGACGGGACGTGGGAACTGAGTGTCCATGTGACGGA
CCTGAACCGCGATGTCACCCTGAGAGTGACCGGCGAGGTGCACATTGGAGGCGTGATGCTTAAGCTGGTG
GAGAAACTCGATGTAAAAAAAGATTGGTCTGACCATGCTCTCTGGTGGGAAAAGAAGAGAACTTGGCTTC
TGAAGACACATTGGACCTTAGATAAGTATGGTATTCAGGCAGATGCTAAGCTTCAGTTCACCCCTCAGCA
CAAACTGCTCCGCCTGCAGCTTCCCAACATGAAGTATGTGAAGGTGAAAGTGAATTTCTCTGATAGAGTC
TTCAAAGCTGTTTCTGACATCTGTAAGACTTTTAATATCAGACACCCCGAAGAACTTTCTCTCTTAAAGA
AACCCAGAGATCCAACAAAGAAAAAAAAGAAGAAGCTAGATGACCAGGAGGAAGATGAGGCACTTGAATT
AGAGGGGCCTCTTATCACTCCTGGATCAGGAAGTATATATTCAAGCCCAGGACTGTATAGTAAAACAATG
ACCCCCACTTATGATGCTCATGATGGAAGCCCCTTGTCACCAACTTCTGCTTGGTTTGGTGACAGTGCTT
TGTCAGAAGGCAATCCTGGTATACTTGCTGTCAGTCAACCAATCACGTCACCAGAAATCTTGGCAAAAAT
GTTCAAGCCTCAAGCTCTTCTTGATAAAGCAAAAATCAACCAAGGATGGCTTGATTCCTCAAGATCTCTC
ATGGAACAAGATGTGAAGGAAAATGAGGCCTTGCTGCTCCGATTCAAGTATTACAGCTTTTTTGATTTGA
ATCCAAAGTATGATGCAATCAGAATCAATCAGCTTTATGAGCAGGCCAAATGGGCCATTCTCCTGGAAGA
GATTGAATGCACAGAAGAAGAAATGATGATGTTTGCAGCCCTGCAGTATCATATCAATAAGCTGTCAATC
ATGACATCAGAGAATCATTTGAACAACAGTGACAAAGAAGTTGATGAAGTTGATGCTGCCCTTTCAGACC
TGGAGATTACTCTGGAAGGGGGTAAAACGTCAACAATTTTGGGTGACATTACTTCCATTCCTGAACTTGC
TGACTACATTAAAGTTTTCAAGCCAAAAAAGCTGACTCTGAAAGGTTACAAACAATATTGGTGCACCTTC
AAAGACACATCCATTTCTTGTTATAAGAGCAAAGAAGAATCCAGTGGCACACCAGCTCATCAGATGAACC
TCAGGGGATGTGAAGTTACCCCAGATGTAAACATTTCAGGCCAAAAATTTAACATTAAACTCCTGATTCC
AGTTGCAGAAGGCATGAATGAAATCTGGCTTCGTTGTGACAATGAAAAACAGTATGCACACTGGATGGCA
GCCTGCAGATTAGCCTCCAAAGGCAAGACCATGGCGGACAGTTCTTACAACTTAGAAGTTCAGAATATTC
TTTCCTTTCTGAAGATGCAGCATTTAAACCCAGATCCTCAGTTAATACCAGAGCAGATCACGACTGATAT
AACTCCTGAATGTTTGGTGTCTCCCCGCTATCTAAAAAAGTATAAGAACAAGCAGATAACAGCGAGAATC
TTGGAGGCCCATCAGAATGTAGCTCAGATGAGTCTAATTGAAGCCAAGATGAGATTTATTCAAGCTTGGC
AGTCACTACCTGAATTTGGCATCACTCACTTCATTGCAAGGTTCCAAGGGGGCAAAAAAGAAGAACTTAT
TGGAATTGCATACAACAGACTGATTCGGATGGATGCCAGCACTGGAGATGCAATTAAAACATGGCGTTTC
AGCAACATGAAACAGTGGAATGTCAACTGGGAAATCAAAATGGTCACCGTAGAGTTTGCAGATGAAGTAC
GATTGTCCTTCATTTGTACTGAAGTAGATTGCAAAGTGGTTCATGAATTCATTGGTGGCTACATATTTCT
CTCAACACGTGCAAAAGACCAAAACGAGGAATTAGATGAAGAGATGTTCTACAAACTTACCAGTGGTTGG
GTGGGTAACTCAGGGGATCCAGGAATGGTGAGCAAGGGCGAGGAGCTGTTCACCGGGGTGGTGCCCATCC
TGGTCGAGCTGGACGGCGACGTAAACGGCCACAAGTTCAGCGTGTCCGGCGAGGGCGAGGGCGATGCCAC
CTACGGCAAGCTGACCCTGAAGTTCATCTGCACCACCGGCAAGCTGCCCGTGCCCTGGCCCACCCTCGTG
ACCACCCTGACCTACGGCGTGCAGTGCTTCAGCCGCTACCCCGACCACATGAAGCAGCACGACTTCTTCA
AGTCCGCCATGCCCGAAGGCTACGTCCAGGAGCGCACCATCTTCTTCAAGGACGACGGCAACTACAAGAC
CCGCGCCGAGGTGAAGTTCGAGGGCGACACCCTGGTGAACCGCATCGAGCTGAAGGGCATCGACTTCAAG
GAGGACGGCAACATCCTGGGGCACAAGCTGGAGTACAACTACAACAGCCACAACGTCTATATCATGGCCG
ACAAGCAGAAGAACGGCATCAAGGTGAACTTCAAGATCCGCCACAACATCGAGGACGGCAGCGTGCAGCT
CGCCGACCACTACCAGCAGAACACCCCCATCGGCGACGGCCCCGTGCTGCTGCCCGACAACCACTACCTG
AGCACCCAGTCCGCCCTGAGCAAAGACCCCAACGAGAAGCGCGATCACATGGTCCTGCTGGAGTTCGTGA
CCGCCGCCGGGATCACTCTCGGCATGGACGAGCTGTACAAGTAAAGCGGCCGCGACTCTAGATCATAATC
AGCCATACCACATTTGTAGAGGTTTTACTTGCTTTAAAAAACCTCCCACACCTCCCCCTGAACCTGAAAC
ATAAAATGAATGCAATTGTTGTTGTTAACTTGTTTATTGCAGCTTATAATGGTTACAAATAAAGCAATAG
CATCACAAATTTCACAAATAAAGCATTTTTTTCACTGCATTCTAGTTGTGGTTTGTCCAAACTCATCAAT
GTATCTTAAGGCGTAAATTGTAAGCGTTAATATTTTGTTAAAATTCGCGTTAAATTTTTGTTAAATCAGC
TCATTTTTTAACCAATAGGCCGAAATCGGCAAAATCCCTTATAAATCAAAAGAATAGACCGAGATAGGGT
[37 nt withheld, positions 4481-4517]
AAAGAACGTGGACTCCAACGTCAAAGG
[49 nt withheld, positions 4545-4593]
T
[91 nt withheld, positions 4595-4685]
G
[124 nt withheld, positions 4687-4810]
CAGGTGGCACTTTTCGGGGAAATGTGCGCGGAACCCCTATTTGTTTATTTTTCTAAATACATTCAAATAT
GTATCCGCTCATGAGACAATAACCCTGATAAATGCTTCAATAATATTGAAAAAGGAAGAGTCCTGAGGCG
GAAAGAACCAGCTGTGGAATGTGTGTCAGTTAGGGTGTGGAAAGTCCCCAGGCTCCCCAGCAGGCAGAAG
TATGCAAAGCATGCATCTCAATTAGTCAGCAACCAGGTGTGGAAAGTCCCCAGGCTCCCCAGCAGGCAGA
AGTATGCAAAGCATGCATCTCAATTAGTCAGCAACCATAGTCCCGCCCCTAACTCCGCCCATCCCGCCCC
TAACTCCGCCCAGTTCCGCCCATTCTCCGCCCCATGGCTGACTAATTTTTTTTATTTATGCAGAGGCCGA
GGCCGCCTCGGCCTCTGAGCTATTCCAGAAGTAGTGAGGAGGCTTTTTTGGAGGCCTAGGCTTTTGCAAA
GATCGATCAAGAGACAGGATGAGGATCGTTTCGCATGATTGAACAAGATGGATTGCACGCAGGTTCTCCG
GCCGCTTGGGTGGAGAGGCTATTCGGCTATGACTGGGCACAACAGACAATCGGCTGCTCTGATGCCGCCG
TGTTCCGGCTGTCAGCGCAGGGGCGCCCGGTTCTTTTTGTCAAGACCGACCTGTCCGGTGCCCTGAATGA
ACTGCAAGACGAGGCAGCGCGGCTATCGTGGCTGGCCACGACGGGCGTTCCTTGCGCAGCTGTGCTCGAC
GTTGTCACTGAAGCGGGAAGGGACTGGCTGCTATTGGGCGAAGTGCCGGGGCAGGATCTCCTGTCATCTC
ACCTTGCTCCTGCCGAGAAAGTATCCATCATGGCTGATGCAATGCGGCGGCTGCATACGCTTGATCCGGC
TACCTGCCCATTCGACCACCAAGCGAAACATCGCATCGAGCGAGCACGTACTCGGATGGAAGCCGGTCTT
GTCGATCAGGATGATCTGGACAAAGAGCATCAGGGGCTCGCGCCAGCCGAACTGTTCGCCAGGCTCAAGG
CGAGCATGCCCGACGGCGAGGATCTCGTCGTGACCCATGGCGATGCCTGCTTGCCGAATATCATGGTGGA
AAATGGCCGCTTTTCTGGATTCATCGACTGTGGCCGGCTGGGTGTGGCGGACCGCTATCAGGACATAGCG
TTGGCTACCCGTGATATTGCTGAAGAGCTTGGCGGCGAATGGGCTGACCGCTTCCTCGTGCTTTACGGTA
TCGCCGCTCCCGATTCGCAGCGCATCGCCTTCTATCGCCTTCTTGACGAGTTCTTCTGAGCGGGACTCTG
GGGTTCGAAATGACCGACCAAGCGACGCCCAACCTGCCATCACGAGATTTCGATTCCACCGCCGCCTTCT
ATGAAAGGTTGGGCTTCGGAATCGTTTTCCGGGACGCCGGCTGGATGATCCTCCAGCGCGGGGATCTCAT
GCTGGAGTTCTTCGCCCACCCTAGGGGGAGGCTAACTGAAACACGGAAGGAGACAATACCGGAAGGAACC
CGCGCTATGACGGCAATAAAAAGACAGAATAAAACGCACGGTGTTGGGTCGTTTGTTCATAAACGCGGGG
TTCGGTCCCAGGGCTGGCACTCTGTCGATACCCCACCGAGACCCCATTGGGGCCAATACGCCCGCGTTTC
TTCCTTTTCCCCACCCCACCCCCCAAGTTCGGGTGAAGGCCCAGGGCTCGCAGCCAACGTCGGGGCGGCA
GGCCCTGCCATAGCCTCAGGTTACTCATATATACTTTAGATTGATTTAAAACTTCATTTTTAATTTAAAA
GGATCTAGGTGAAGATCCTTTTTGATAATCTCATGACCAAAATCCCTTAACGTGAGTTTTCGTTCCACTG
AGCGTCAGACCCCGTAGAA
Features (pLannotate 1.2.2; 14 found; start..end, strand, type, name):
     18..606     +  rep_origin     ori: high-copy-number ColE1/pMB1/pBR322/pUC origin of replication
    781..1084    +  enhancer       CMV enhancer: human cytomegalovirus immediate early enhancer
   1085..1288    +  promoter       CMV promoter: human cytomegalovirus (CMV) immediate early promoter
   1324..3363    +  CDS            FERMT2: FERM2_HUMAN - Also known as KIND2, MIG2, PLEKHC1. Experimental evidence at protein level: Swiss-Prot protein existence level 1. Scaffolding protein that enhances integrin activation mediated by TLN1 and/or TLN2, but activates integrins only weakly by itself. Binds to membranes enriched in phosphoinositides. Enhances integrin-mediated cell adhesion onto the extracellular matrix and cell spreading; this requires both its ability to interact with integrins and with phospholipid membranes. Required for the assembly of focal adhesions. Participates in the connection between extracellular matrix adh
   3385..4104    +  CDS            EGFP: the original enhanced GFP (Yang et al., 1996) mammalian codon-optimized
   4121..4204    +  CDS            large T antigen (fragment): large T antigen from SV40 (simian virus 40)
   4227..4348    +  polyA_signal   SV40 poly(A) signal: SV40 polyadenylation signal
   4382..4810    -  rep_origin     f1 ori (sequence partly withheld): f1 bacteriophage origin of replication; arrow indicates direction of (+) strand synthesis
   4837..4941    +  promoter       AmpR promoter: bla
   4943..5300    +  promoter       SV40 promoter: SV40 enhancer and early promoter
   5335..6129    +  CDS            NeoR/KanR: aminoglycoside phosphotransferase from Tn5; aph(3')-II (or nptII); confers resistance to neomycin, kanamycin, and G418 (Geneticin®)
   6150..6302    +  CDS            ble (fragment): BLE_KLEPN - Experimental evidence at protein level: Swiss-Prot protein existence level 1. Binding protein with a strong affinity to the bleomycin family of antibiotics. Binds to CL990; an antimitotic-antibiotic compound. From Klebsiella pneumoniae.
   6361..6408    +  polyA_signal   HSV TK poly(A) signal: herpes simplex virus thymidine kinase polyadenylation signal (Cole and Stacy, 1985)
   6499..6515    -  polyA_signal   bGH poly(A) signal (fragment): bovine growth hormone polyadenylation signal
