[The description below was written by a language model from this plasmid's Addgene catalogue record and pLannotate feature annotations shown in this document.]
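Description:
pEGFP Kind2 S159/666E is a mammalian expression plasmid of about 6.7 kb, built on pEGFP-NV, a modified version of pEGFP-N1. It is propagated in E. coli from a high-copy ColE1/pUC-type origin and also carries an f1 phage origin. Selection comes from a single NeoR/KanR (Tn5 aminoglycoside phosphotransferase) cassette placed behind tandem bacterial (bla) and SV40 early promoters and terminated by the HSV TK polyadenylation signal. This arrangement gives kanamycin resistance in bacteria and should allow G418 selection in transfected mammalian cells. The short annotated fragments of SV40 large T antigen, ble and the bGH poly(A) signal appear to be backbone remnants rather than functional parts.

The payload is the human kindlin-2 (FERMT2) coding sequence, cloned between NheI and BamHI sites. It lies downstream of the CMV immediate-early enhancer and promoter and just upstream of EGFP, with the SV40 polyadenylation signal after it. The layout matches the catalogue description of a C-terminal EGFP tag, so the product should be a kindlin-2–EGFP fusion that can be followed by fluorescence. Site-directed mutagenesis replaced serines 159 and 666 with glutamate, a substitution commonly used to mimic constitutive phosphorylation at those residues.

Kindlin-2 is a scaffolding protein that supports talin-mediated integrin activation, focal adhesion assembly and cell spreading. According to the record, the construct is meant for studying how phosphomimetic kindlin-2 alters downstream functions. The associated publication concerns invadopodia induction by dense fibrillar collagen through a specific signaling network.
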