Addgene plasmid #105313: pEGFP Kind2 S159/666E
Purpose: To study altered downstream functions of phospholylation-site mimetic kindlin2
Depositing lab: Kenneth Yamada. Depositing organization: National Institute of Dental and Craniofacial Research (NIDCR). Publication: Dense fibrillar collagen is a potent inducer of invadopodia via a specific signaling network. Artym VV, Swatkoski S, Matsumoto K, Campbell CB, Petrie RJ, Dimitriadis EK, Li X, Mueller SC, Bugge TH, Gucek M, Yamada KM. J Cell Biol. 2015 Feb 2;208(3):331-50. doi: 10.1083/jcb.201405099. PubMed 25646088.
Backbone
  Vector backbone: pEGFP-NV
  Backbone manufacturer: modified pEGFP-N1
  Vector type: Mammalian Expression
Growth in bacteria
  Bacterial resistance: Kanamycin, 50 μg/mL
  Growth temperature: 37°C
  Growth strain: DH5alpha
  Copy number: High Copy
Gene/Insert
  Gene/Insert name: Kindlin2 (alt names: FERMT2; fermitin family member 2)
  Species: H. sapiens (human)
  Insert size (bp): 2100
  Mutation: S159/666E
  GenBank ID: NM_006832
  Entrez Gene: FERMT2 (a.k.a. KIND2, MIG2, PLEKHC1, UNC112, UNC112B, mig-2)
  Tag / fusion protein: EGFP (C terminal on backbone)
  Cloning method: Restriction Enzyme; 5′ cloning site Nhe1 (unknown if destroyed); 3′ cloning site BamH1 (unknown if destroyed)
  Sequencing primers: 5′ GGGAAAAGAAGAGAACTTGG
Terms and licenses: Academic/Nonprofit Terms; Industry Terms: Not Available to Industry
Depositor comments: Mutations in Kindlin2 were introduced by using Site-directed mutagenesis (Stratagene)
How to cite: pEGFP Kind2 S159/666E was a gift from Kenneth Yamada (Addgene plasmid # 105313 ; http://n2t.net/addgene:105313 ; RRID:Addgene_105313)
