>Addgene plasmid #105313 | pEGFP Kind2 S159/666E | depositor partial sequence | sequence record 199513 | S159E mutation sequence
GATGCTAAGCTTCAGTTCACCCCTCAGCACAAACTGCTCCGCCTGCAGCTTCCCAACATGAAGTATGTGA
AGGTGAAAGTGAATTTCTCTGATAGAGTCTTCAAAGCTGTTTCTGACATCTGTAAGACTTTTAATATCAG
ACACCCCGAAGAACTTTCTCTCTTAAAGAAACCCAGAGATCCAACAAAGAAAAAAAAGAAGAAGCTAGAT
GACCAGGAGGAAGATGAGGCACTTGAATTAGAGGGGCCTCTTATCACTCCTGGATCAGGAAGTATATATT
CAAGCCCAGGACTGTATAGTAAAACAATGACCCCCACTTATGATGCTCATGATGGAAGCCCCTTGTCACC
AACTTCTGCTTGGTTTGGTGACAGTGCTTTGTCAGAAGGCAATCCTGGTATACTTGCTGTCAGTCAACCA
ATCACGTCACCAGAAATCTTGGCAAAAATGTTCAAGCCTCAAGCTCTTCTTGATAAAGCAAAAATCAACC
AAGGATGGCTTGATTCCTCAAGATCTCTCATGGAACAAGATGTGAAGGAAAATGAGGCCTTGCTGCTCCG
ATTCAAGTATTACAGCTTTTTTGATTTGAATCCAAAGTATGATGCAATCAGAATCAATCAGCTTTATGAG
CAGGCCAAATGGGCCATTCTCCTGGAAGAGATTGAATGCACAGAAGAAGAAATGATGATGTTTGCAGCCC
TGCAGTATCATATCAATAAGCTGTCAATCATGACATCAGAGAATCATTTGAACAACAGTGACAAAGAAGT
TGATGAAGTTGATGCTGCCCTTTCAGACCTGGAGATTACTCTGGAA
