>Addgene plasmid #105313 | pEGFP Kind2 S159/666E | depositor partial sequence | sequence record 199514 | S666E mutation sequence and 5'end of GFP
GAAGTAGATTGCAAAGTGGTTCATGAATTCATTGGTGGCTACATATTTCTCTCAACACGTGCAAAAGACC
AAAACGAGGAATTAGATGAAGAGATGTTCTACAAACTTACCAGTGGTTGGGTGGGTAACTCAGGGGATCC
AGGAATGGTGAGCAAGGGCGAGGAGCTGTTCACCGGGGTGGTGCCCATCCTGGTCGAGCTGGACGGCGAC
GTAAACGGCCACAAGTTCAGCGTGTCCGGCGAGGGCGAGGGCGATGCCACCTACGGCAAGCTGACCCTGA
AGTTCATCTGCACCACCGGCAAGCTGCCCGTGCCCTGGCCCACCCTCGTGACCACCCTGACCTACGGCGT
GCAGTGCTTCAGCCGCTACCCCGACCACATGAAGCAGCACGACTTCTTCAAGTCCGCCATGCCCGAAGGC
TACGTCCAGGAGCGCACCATCTTCTTCAAGGACGACGGCAACTACAAGACCCGCGCCGAGGTGAAGTTCG
AGGGCGACACCCTGGTGAACCGCATCGAGCTGAAGGGCATCGACTTCAAGGAGGACGGCAACATCCTGGG
GCACAAGCTGGAGTACAACTACAACAGCCACAACGTCTATATCATGGCCGACAAGCAGAAGAACGGCATC
AAGGTGAACTTCAAGATCCGCCACAACATCGAGGACGGCAGCGTGCAGCTCGCCGACCACTACCAGCAGA
ACACCCCCATCGGCGACGGCCCCGTGCTGCTGCCCGACAACCACTACCTGAGCACCCAGTCCGCCCTGAG
CAAAGACCCCAACGAGAAGCGCGATCACATGGTCCTGCTGGAGTTCGTGACCGCCGCC
